>Addgene plasmid #222520 | pX330_DDX4-cterm | addgene full sequence | sequence record 442523 | Addgene NGS Result
GAGGGCCTATTTCCCATGATTCCTTCATATTTGCATATACGATACAAGGCTGTTAGAGAGATAATTGGAA
TTAATTTGACTGTAAACACAAAGATATTAGTACAAAATACGTGACGTAGAAAGTAATAATTTCTTGGGTA
GTTTGCAGTTTTAAAATTATGTTTTAAAATGGACTATCATATGCTTACCGTAACTTGAAAGTATTTCGAT
TTCTTGGCTTTATATATCTTGTGGAAAGGACGAAACACCGCAAAACATCCTTCAAGTCTGGTTTTAGAGC
TAGAAATAGCAAGTTAAAATAAGGCTAGTCCGTTATCAACTTGAAAAAGTGGCACCGAGTCGGTGCTTTT
TTGTTTTAGAGCTAGAAATAGCAAGTTAAAATAAGGCTAGTCCGTTTTTAGCGCGTGCGCCAATTCTGCA
GACAAATGGCTCTAGAGGTACCCGTTACATAACTTACGGTAAATGGCCCGCCTGGCTGACCGCCCAACGA
CCCCCGCCCATTGACGTCAATAGTAACGCCAATAGGGACTTTCCATTGACGTCAATGGGTGGAGTATTTA
CGGTAAACTGCCCACTTGGCAGTACATCAAGTGTATCATATGCCAAGTACGCCCCCTATTGACGTCAATG
ACGGTAAATGGCCCGCCTGGCATTGTGCCCAGTACATGACCTTATGGGACTTTCCTACTTGGCAGTACAT
CTACGTATTAGTCATCGCTATTACCATGGTCGAGGTGAGCCCCACGTTCTGCTTCACTCTCCCCATCTCC
CCCCCCTCCCCACCCCCAATTTTGTATTTATTTATTTTTTAATTATTTTGTGCAGCGATGGGGGCGGGGG
GGGGGGGGGGCGCGCGCCAGGCGGGGCGGGGCGGGGCGAGGGGCGGGGCGGGGCGAGGCGGAGAGGTGCG
GCGGCAGCCAATCAGAGCGGCGCGCTCCGAAAGTTTCCTTTTATGGCGAGGCGGCGGCGGCGGCGGCCCT
ATAAAAAGCGAAGCGCGCGGCGGGCGGGAGTCGCTGCGCGCTGCCTTCGCCCCGTGCCCCGCTCCGCCGC
CGCCTCGCGCCGCCCGCCCCGGCTCTGACTGACCGCGTTACTCCCACAGGTGAGCGGGCGGGACGGCCCT
TCTCCTCCGGGCTGTAATTAGCTGAGCAAGAGGTAAGGGTTTAAGGGATGGTTGGTTGGTGGGGTATTAA
TGTTTAATTACCTGGAGCACCTGCCTGAAATCACTTTTTTTCAGGTTGGACCGGTGCCACCATGGACTAT
AAGGACCACGACGGAGACTACAAGGATCATGATATTGATTACAAAGACGATGACGATAAGATGGCCCCAA
AGAAGAAGCGGAAGGTCGGTATCCACGGAGTCCCAGCAGCCGACAAGAAGTACAGCATCGGCCTGGACAT
CGGCACCAACTCTGTGGGCTGGGCCGTGATCACCGACGAGTACAAGGTGCCCAGCAAGAAATTCAAGGTG
CTGGGCAACACCGACCGGCACAGCATCAAGAAGAACCTGATCGGAGCCCTGCTGTTCGACAGCGGCGAAA
CAGCCGAGGCCACCCGGCTGAAGAGAACCGCCAGAAGAAGATACACCAGACGGAAGAACCGGATCTGCTA
TCTGCAAGAGATCTTCAGCAACGAGATGGCCAAGGTGGACGACAGCTTCTTCCACAGACTGGAAGAGTCC
TTCCTGGTGGAAGAGGATAAGAAGCACGAGCGGCACCCCATCTTCGGCAACATCGTGGACGAGGTGGCCT
ACCACGAGAAGTACCCCACCATCTACCACCTGAGAAAGAAACTGGTGGACAGCACCGACAAGGCCGACCT
GCGGCTGATCTATCTGGCCCTGGCCCACATGATCAAGTTCCGGGGCCACTTCCTGATCGAGGGCGACCTG
AACCCCGACAACAGCGACGTGGACAAGCTGTTCATCCAGCTGGTGCAGACCTACAACCAGCTGTTCGAGG
AAAACCCCATCAACGCCAGCGGCGTGGACGCCAAGGCCATCCTGTCTGCCAGACTGAGCAAGAGCAGACG
GCTGGAAAATCTGATCGCCCAGCTGCCCGGCGAGAAGAAGAATGGCCTGTTCGGAAACCTGATTGCCCTG
AGCCTGGGCCTGACCCCCAACTTCAAGAGCAACTTCGACCTGGCCGAGGATGCCAAACTGCAGCTGAGCA
AGGACACCTACGACGACGACCTGGACAACCTGCTGGCCCAGATCGGCGACCAGTACGCCGACCTGTTTCT
GGCCGCCAAGAACCTGTCCGACGCCATCCTGCTGAGCGACATCCTGAGAGTGAACACCGAGATCACCAAG
GCCCCCCTGAGCGCCTCTATGATCAAGAGATACGACGAGCACCACCAGGACCTGACCCTGCTGAAAGCTC
TCGTGCGGCAGCAGCTGCCTGAGAAGTACAAAGAGATTTTCTTCGACCAGAGCAAGAACGGCTACGCCGG
CTACATTGACGGCGGAGCCAGCCAGGAAGAGTTCTACAAGTTCATCAAGCCCATCCTGGAAAAGATGGAC
GGCACCGAGGAACTGCTCGTGAAGCTGAACAGAGAGGACCTGCTGCGGAAGCAGCGGACCTTCGACAACG
GCAGCATCCCCCACCAGATCCACCTGGGAGAGCTGCACGCCATTCTGCGGCGGCAGGAAGATTTTTACCC
ATTCCTGAAGGACAACCGGGAAAAGATCGAGAAGATCCTGACCTTCCGCATCCCCTACTACGTGGGCCCT
CTGGCCAGGGGAAACAGCAGATTCGCCTGGATGACCAGAAAGAGCGAGGAAACCATCACCCCCTGGAACT
TCGAGGAAGTGGTGGACAAGGGCGCTTCCGCCCAGAGCTTCATCGAGCGGATGACCAACTTCGATAAGAA
CCTGCCCAACGAGAAGGTGCTGCCCAAGCACAGCCTGCTGTACGAGTACTTCACCGTGTATAACGAGCTG
ACCAAAGTGAAATACGTGACCGAGGGAATGAGAAAGCCCGCCTTCCTGAGCGGCGAGCAGAAAAAGGCCA
TCGTGGACCTGCTGTTCAAGACCAACCGGAAAGTGACCGTGAAGCAGCTGAAAGAGGACTACTTCAAGAA
AATCGAGTGCTTCGACTCCGTGGAAATCTCCGGCGTGGAAGATCGGTTCAACGCCTCCCTGGGCACATAC
CACGATCTGCTGAAAATTATCAAGGACAAGGACTTCCTGGACAATGAGGAAAACGAGGACATTCTGGAAG
ATATCGTGCTGACCCTGACACTGTTTGAGGACAGAGAGATGATCGAGGAACGGCTGAAAACCTATGCCCA
CCTGTTCGACGACAAAGTGATGAAGCAGCTGAAGCGGCGGAGATACACCGGCTGGGGCAGGCTGAGCCGG
AAGCTGATCAACGGCATCCGGGACAAGCAGTCCGGCAAGACAATCCTGGATTTCCTGAAGTCCGACGGCT
TCGCCAACAGAAACTTCATGCAGCTGATCCACGACGACAGCCTGACCTTTAAAGAGGACATCCAGAAAGC
CCAGGTGTCCGGCCAGGGCGATAGCCTGCACGAGCACATTGCCAATCTGGCCGGCAGCCCCGCCATTAAG
AAGGGCATCCTGCAGACAGTGAAGGTGGTGGACGAGCTCGTGAAAGTGATGGGCCGGCACAAGCCCGAGA
ACATCGTGATCGAAATGGCCAGAGAGAACCAGACCACCCAGAAGGGACAGAAGAACAGCCGCGAGAGAAT
GAAGCGGATCGAAGAGGGCATCAAAGAGCTGGGCAGCCAGATCCTGAAAGAACACCCCGTGGAAAACACC
CAGCTGCAGAACGAGAAGCTGTACCTGTACTACCTGCAGAATGGGCGGGATATGTACGTGGACCAGGAAC
TGGACATCAACCGGCTGTCCGACTACGATGTGGACCATATCGTGCCTCAGAGCTTTCTGAAGGACGACTC
CATCGACAACAAGGTGCTGACCAGAAGCGACAAGAACCGGGGCAAGAGCGACAACGTGCCCTCCGAAGAG
GTCGTGAAGAAGATGAAGAACTACTGGCGGCAGCTGCTGAACGCCAAGCTGATTACCCAGAGAAAGTTCG
ACAATCTGACCAAGGCCGAGAGAGGCGGCCTGAGCGAACTGGATAAGGCCGGCTTCATCAAGAGACAGCT
GGTGGAAACCCGGCAGATCACAAAGCACGTGGCACAGATCCTGGACTCCCGGATGAACACTAAGTACGAC
GAGAATGACAAGCTGATCCGGGAAGTGAAAGTGATCACCCTGAAGTCCAAGCTGGTGTCCGATTTCCGGA
AGGATTTCCAGTTTTACAAAGTGCGCGAGATCAACAACTACCACCACGCCCACGACGCCTACCTGAACGC
CGTCGTGGGAACCGCCCTGATCAAAAAGTACCCTAAGCTGGAAAGCGAGTTCGTGTACGGCGACTACAAG
GTGTACGACGTGCGGAAGATGATCGCCAAGAGCGAGCAGGAAATCGGCAAGGCTACCGCCAAGTACTTCT
TCTACAGCAACATCATGAACTTTTTCAAGACCGAGATTACCCTGGCCAACGGCGAGATCCGGAAGCGGCC
TCTGATCGAGACAAACGGCGAAACCGGGGAGATCGTGTGGGATAAGGGCCGGGATTTTGCCACCGTGCGG
AAAGTGCTGAGCATGCCCCAAGTGAATATCGTGAAAAAGACCGAGGTGCAGACAGGCGGCTTCAGCAAAG
AGTCTATCCTGCCCAAGAGGAACAGCGATAAGCTGATCGCCAGAAAGAAGGACTGGGACCCTAAGAAGTA
CGGCGGCTTCGACAGCCCCACCGTGGCCTATTCTGTGCTGGTGGTGGCCAAAGTGGAAAAGGGCAAGTCC
AAGAAACTGAAGAGTGTGAAAGAGCTGCTGGGGATCACCATCATGGAAAGAAGCAGCTTCGAGAAGAATC
CCATCGACTTTCTGGAAGCCAAGGGCTACAAAGAAGTGAAAAAGGACCTGATCATCAAGCTGCCTAAGTA
CTCCCTGTTCGAGCTGGAAAACGGCCGGAAGAGAATGCTGGCCTCTGCCGGCGAACTGCAGAAGGGAAAC
GAACTGGCCCTGCCCTCCAAATATGTGAACTTCCTGTACCTGGCCAGCCACTATGAGAAGCTGAAGGGCT
CCCCCGAGGATAATGAGCAGAAACAGCTGTTTGTGGAACAGCACAAGCACTACCTGGACGAGATCATCGA
GCAGATCAGCGAGTTCTCCAAGAGAGTGATCCTGGCCGACGCTAATCTGGACAAAGTGCTGTCCGCCTAC
AACAAGCACCGGGATAAGCCCATCAGAGAGCAGGCCGAGAATATCATCCACCTGTTTACCCTGACCAATC
TGGGAGCCCCTGCCGCCTTCAAGTACTTTGACACCACCATCGACCGGAAGAGGTACACCAGCACCAAAGA
GGTGCTGGACGCCACCCTGATCCACCAGAGCATCACCGGCCTGTACGAGACACGGATCGACCTGTCTCAG
CTGGGAGGCGACAAAAGGCCGGCGGCCACGAAAAAGGCCGGCCAGGCAAAAAAGAAAAAGTAAGAATTCC
TAGAGCTCGCTGATCAGCCTCGACTGTGCCTTCTAGTTGCCAGCCATCTGTTGTTTGCCCCTCCCCCGTG
CCTTCCTTGACCCTGGAAGGTGCCACTCCCACTGTCCTTTCCTAATAAAATGAGGAAATTGCATCGCATT
GTCTGAGTAGGTGTCATTCTATTCTGGGGGGTGGGGTGGGGCAGGACAGCAAGGGGGAGGATTGGGAAGA
GAATAGCAGGCATGCTGGGGAGCGGCCGCAGGAACCCCTAGTGATGGAGTTGGCCACTCCCTCTCTGCGC
GCTCGCTCGCTCACTGAGGCCGGGCGACCAAAGGTCGCCCGACGCCCGGGCTTTGCCCGGGCGGCCTCAG
TGAGCGAGCGAGCGCGCAGCTGCCTGCAGGGGCGCCTGATGCGGTATTTTCTCCTTACGCATCTGTGCGG
TATTTCACACCGCATA
[95 nt withheld, positions 5967-6061]
T
[46 nt withheld, positions 6063-6108]
C
[141 nt withheld, positions 6110-6250]
CCTTTGACGTTGGAGTCCACGTTCTTT
[37 nt withheld, positions 6278-6314]
ACTCTATCTCGGGCTATTCTTTTGATTTATAAGGGATTTTGCCGATTTCGGTCTATTGGTTAAAAAATGA
GCTGATTTAACAAAAATTTAACGCGAATTTTAACAAAATATTAACGTTTACAATTTTATGGTGCACTCTC
AGTACAATCTGCTCTGATGCCGCATAGTTAAGCCAGCCCCGACACCCGCCAACACCCGCTGACGCGCCCT
GACGGGCTTGTCTGCTCCCGGCATCCGCTTACAGACAAGCTGTGACCGTCTCCGGGAGCTGCATGTGTCA
GAGGTTTTCACCGTCATCACCGAAACGCGCGAGACGAAAGGGCCTCGTGATACGCCTATTTTTATAGGTT
AATGTCATGATAATAATGGTTTCTTAGACGTCAGGTGGCACTTTTCGGGGAAATGTGCGCGGAACCCCTA
TTTGTTTATTTTTCTAAATACATTCAAATATGTATCCGCTCATGAGACAATAACCCTGATAAATGCTTCA
ATAATATTGAAAAAGGAAGAGTATGAGTATTCAACATTTCCGTGTCGCCCTTATTCCCTTTTTTGCGGCA
TTTTGCCTTCCTGTTTTTGCTCACCCAGAAACGCTGGTGAAAGTAAAAGATGCTGAAGATCAGTTGGGTG
CACGAGTGGGTTACATCGAACTGGATCTCAACAGCGGTAAGATCCTTGAGAGTTTTCGCCCCGAAGAACG
TTTTCCAATGATGAGCACTTTTAAAGTTCTGCTATGTGGCGCGGTATTATCCCGTATTGACGCCGGGCAA
GAGCAACTCGGTCGCCGCATACACTATTCTCAGAATGACTTGGTTGAGTACTCACCAGTCACAGAAAAGC
ATCTTACGGATGGCATGACAGTAAGAGAATTATGCAGTGCTGCCATAACCATGAGTGATAACACTGCGGC
CAACTTACTTCTGACAACGATCGGAGGACCGAAGGAGCTAACCGCTTTTTTGCACAACATGGGGGATCAT
GTAACTCGCCTTGATCGTTGGGAACCGGAGCTGAATGAAGCCATACCAAACGACGAGCGTGACACCACGA
TGCCTGTAGCAATGGCAACAACGTTGCGCAAACTATTAACTGGCGAACTACTTACTCTAGCTTCCCGGCA
ACAATTAATAGACTGGATGGAGGCGGATAAAGTTGCAGGACCACTTCTGCGCTCGGCCCTTCCGGCTGGC
TGGTTTATTGCTGATAAATCTGGAGCCGGTGAGCGTGGAAGCCGCGGTATCATTGCAGCACTGGGGCCAG
ATGGTAAGCCCTCCCGTATCGTAGTTATCTACACGACGGGGAGTCAGGCAACTATGGATGAACGAAATAG
ACAGATCGCTGAGATAGGTGCCTCACTGATTAAGCATTGGTAACTGTCAGACCAAGTTTACTCATATATA
CTTTAGATTGATTTAAAACTTCATTTTTAATTTAAAAGGATCTAGGTGAAGATCCTTTTTGATAATCTCA
TGACCAAAATCCCTTAACGTGAGTTTTCGTTCCACTGAGCGTCAGACCCCGTAGAAAAGATCAAAGGATC
TTCTTGAGATCCTTTTTTTCTGCGCGTAATCTGCTGCTTGCAAACAAAAAAACCACCGCTACCAGCGGTG
GTTTGTTTGCCGGATCAAGAGCTACCAACTCTTTTTCCGAAGGTAACTGGCTTCAGCAGAGCGCAGATAC
CAAATACTGTTCTTCTAGTGTAGCCGTAGTTAGGCCACCACTTCAAGAACTCTGTAGCACCGCCTACATA
CCTCGCTCTGCTAATCCTGTTACCAGTGGCTGCTGCCAGTGGCGATAAGTCGTGTCTTACCGGGTTGGAC
TCAAGACGATAGTTACCGGATAAGGCGCAGCGGTCGGGCTGAACGGGGGGTTCGTGCACACAGCCCAGCT
TGGAGCGAACGACCTACACCGAACTGAGATACCTACAGCGTGAGCTATGAGAAAGCGCCACGCTTCCCGA
AGGGAGAAAGGCGGACAGGTATCCGGTAAGCGGCAGGGTCGGAACAGGAGAGCGCACGAGGGAGCTTCCA
GGGGGAAACGCCTGGTATCTTTATAGTCCTGTCGGGTTTCGCCACCTCTGACTTGAGCGTCGATTTTTGT
GATGCTCGTCAGGGGGGCGGAGCCTATGGAAAAACGCCAGCAACGCGGCCTTTTTACGGTTCCTGGCCTT
TTGCTGGCCTTTTGCTCACATGT
Features (pLannotate 1.2.2; 18 found; start..end, strand, type, name):
      1..241     +  promoter       U6 promoter: RNA polymerase III promoter for human U6 snRNA
    271..346     +  misc_RNA       gRNA scaffold: guide RNA scaffold for the Streptococcus pyogenes CRISPR/Cas9 system
    353..396     +  misc_RNA       gRNA scaffold (fragment): guide RNA scaffold for the Streptococcus pyogenes CRISPR/Cas9 system
    443..728     +  enhancer       CMV enhancer: human cytomegalovirus immediate early enhancer; contains an 18-bp deletion relative to the standard CMV enhancer
    730..1006    +  promoter       chicken β-actin promoter: No description available
   1007..1234    +  intron         hybrid intron: hybrid between chicken β-actin (CBA) and minute virus of mice (MMV) introns (Gray et al., 2011)
   1372..2973    +  CDS            Cas9(N): N-terminal portion of Streptococcus pyogenes Cas9 (Zetsche et al., 2015)
   2974..5472    +  CDS            Cas9(C): C-terminal portion of Streptococcus pyogenes Cas9 (Zetsche et al., 2015)
   5473..5520    +  CDS            nucleoplasmin NLS: bipartite nuclear localization signal from nucleoplasmin
   5554..5665    +  polyA_signal   bGH poly(A) signal: bovine growth hormone polyadenylation signal
   5770..5910    +  repeat_region  AAV2 ITR: inverted terminal repeat of adeno-associated virus serotype 2 inverted
   5915..5966    -  misc_feature   bom (fragment): basis of mobility region from pBR322
   5985..6440    +  rep_origin     f1 ori (sequence partly withheld): f1 bacteriophage origin of replication; arrow indicates direction of (+) strand synthesis
   6441..6490    -  misc_feature   bom (fragment): basis of mobility region from pBR322
   6592..6627    -  CDS            rop (fragment): Rop protein, which maintains plasmids at low copy number; rop
   6722..6826    +  promoter       AmpR promoter: bla
   6827..7687    +  CDS            AmpR: β-lactamase; bla; confers resistance to ampicillin, carbenicillin, and related antibiotics
   7858..8446    +  rep_origin     ori: high-copy-number ColE1/pMB1/pBR322/pUC origin of replication
