[The description below was written by a language model from this plasmid's Addgene catalogue record and pLannotate feature annotations shown in this document.]
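Description:
pX330_DDX4-cterm is an all-in-one CRISPR plasmid built on the pX330 backbone, designed to deliver both Streptococcus pyogenes Cas9 and a single guide RNA against human DDX4 (also known as VASA) by transfection into mammalian cells. It is propagated in E. coli as a high-copy plasmid through a ColE1/pUC-type origin and selected with ampicillin via the β-lactamase gene. An f1 phage origin is also present, along with short annotated fragments of bom and rop that appear to be backbone remnants. A single AAV2 inverted terminal repeat lies downstream of the Cas9 cassette. With only one ITR annotated, the plasmid does not appear to be a packageable AAV vector.

The payload consists of two expression units. A human U6 RNA polymerase III promoter drives the sgRNA: the DDX4-specific spacer, inserted by Golden Gate cloning, sits in the gap between the promoter and the S. pyogenes guide RNA scaffold. A partial second scaffold annotation follows the first. Downstream, a hybrid promoter made of the CMV enhancer, chicken β-actin promoter and a hybrid CBA/MVM intron drives Cas9. The annotation software splits Cas9 into adjoining N- and C-terminal portions, but these form one continuous coding sequence. It is fused at its C-terminus to a bipartite nucleoplasmin nuclear localization signal and terminated by the bovine growth hormone polyadenylation signal.

The stated purpose is Cas9/sgRNA targeting of DDX4, and the name suggests that the cut is directed to the C-terminal end of the gene. The associated work concerns induction of meiosis from human pluripotent stem cells. The record does not state what edit is made at the site or describe any accompanying donor template.
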