Addgene plasmid #222520: pX330_DDX4-cterm
Purpose: Cas9/sgRNA plasmid for targeting DDX4
Depositing lab: George Church. Depositing organization: Harvard Medical School. Publication: Induction of Meiosis from Human Pluripotent Stem Cells. Pierson Smela M, Adams J, Ma C, Breimann L, Widocki U, Shioda T, Church GM. bioRxiv 2024.05.31.596483 10.1101/2024.05.31.596483.
Backbone
  Vector backbone: pX330
  Vector type: CRISPR
Growth in bacteria
  Bacterial resistance: Ampicillin, 100 μg/mL
  Growth temperature: 37°C
  Growth strain: NEB Stable
  Copy number: High Copy
Gene/Insert
  Gene/Insert name: Cas9, DDX4 sgRNA
  gRNA/shRNA sequence: CAAAACATCCTTCAAGTCTG
  Species: H. sapiens (human), Synthetic
  Entrez Gene: DDX4 (a.k.a. VASA)
  Cloning method: Golden Gate
Terms and licenses: Academic/Nonprofit Terms; Industry Terms: Not Available to Industry
Depositor comments: Please visit https://doi.org/10.1101/2024.05.31.596483 for bioRxiv preprint.
How to cite: pX330_DDX4-cterm was a gift from George Church (Addgene plasmid # 222520 ; http://n2t.net/addgene:222520 ; RRID:Addgene_222520)
